Addgene plasmid #14714: MSCV-dn-XSu(H)-IRES-GFP
Depositing lab: Tannishtha Reya. Publication: Integration of Notch and Wnt signaling in hematopoietic stem cell maintenance. Duncan AW, Rattis FM, DiMascio LN, Congdon KL, Pazianos G, Zhao C, Yoon K, Cook JM, Willert K, Gaiano N, Reya T. Nat Immunol. 2005 Mar . 6(3):314-22. 10.1038/ni1164 PubMed 15665828.
Backbone
  Vector backbone: MSCV-IRES-GFP
  Backbone size w/o insert (bp): 6573
  Vector type: Mammalian Expression, Retroviral
Growth in bacteria
  Bacterial resistance: Ampicillin, 100 μg/mL
  Growth temperature: 37°C
  Growth strain: DH5alpha
  Copy number: High Copy
Gene/Insert
  Gene/Insert name: dn XSu (alt name: XSu(H))
  Species: X. laevis (frog)
  Entrez Gene: rbpj (a.k.a. CBF1, RBPSUH, Su(H), XSu(H), xsu(h)1)
  Tag / fusion protein: IRES-GFP (C terminal on backbone)
  Cloning method: Restriction Enzyme; 5′ cloning site BamHI (destroyed during cloning); 3′ cloning site XhoI (not destroyed)
  Sequencing primers: 5′ N/A
Resource information
  A portion of this plasmid was derived from a plasmid made by: dnXSu(H) is from Dr. Chris Kintner.
Terms and licenses: Academic/Nonprofit Terms; Industry Terms: Not Available to Industry
Depositor comments: For producing retroviruses that express a dominant negative mutant form of xenopus suppressor of hairless (dnXSu(H); the xenopus homolog of CBF-1)
How to cite: MSCV-dn-XSu(H)-IRES-GFP was a gift from Tannishtha Reya (Addgene plasmid # 14714)
