[The description below was written by a language model from this plasmid's Addgene catalogue record.]
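Description:
MSCV-dn-XSu(H)-IRES-GFP is a retroviral mammalian expression plasmid built on the MSCV-IRES-GFP backbone (about 6.6 kb without the insert). It is maintained in E. coli as a high-copy plasmid under ampicillin selection. MSCV (murine stem cell virus) vectors generally rely on the viral long terminal repeats to drive transcription and to provide the elements needed for packaging and integration of the vector genome. No feature table accompanies this record, so the individual backbone elements, the exact promoter arrangement and the insert size are not explicitly documented here.

The payload is a dominant negative mutant form of Xenopus laevis Suppressor of Hairless (XSu(H), the rbpj gene product and the frog homolog of CBF-1), the DNA-binding transcription factor that acts downstream of Notch receptors. The specific mutation that makes it dominant negative is not stated. The insert was cloned by restriction digestion, with the 5′ BamHI site destroyed and the 3′ XhoI site retained, placing it upstream of the backbone's IRES-GFP cassette. Although catalogued as a C-terminal tag, the IRES (internal ribosome entry site) allows GFP to be translated as a separate protein from the same bicistronic transcript, so GFP fluorescence marks transduced cells expressing the dominant negative protein rather than forming a fusion with it.

According to the depositor, the plasmid is intended for producing retroviruses that express dnXSu(H). The associated publication concerns the integration of Notch and Wnt signaling in hematopoietic stem cell maintenance, consistent with its use to interfere with CBF-1-dependent Notch signaling in transduced cells that can be tracked or sorted by GFP.
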