>Addgene plasmid #14714 | MSCV-dn-XSu(H)-IRES-GFP | addgene partial sequence | sequence record 21414 | 14714 with pLXSN5'
CCTCACTCCTTCTCTAGGCGCCGGAATTCGCGGCCGCGGATCCCATCGATTCGAATTCTCCAGCCAAGGC
ATCATATTGTTCTATGCAACCTGGCATTCCTAAATACACCCCCAGCGCAATCCAGCTGGCGCCTGTTGTG
ACAGGGAAGTTTGGGGAGAGGCCTCAACCCAAACGTCTCACAAGGGAAGCAATGAGGAATTATTTGAAAG
AAAGGGGGGATCAGACAGTACTTATCCTTCATGCTAAAGTTGCACAGAAGTCATATGGCAATGAAAAAAG
ATTTTTTTGTCCCCCTCCCTGTGTCTATCTCATGGGCAGCGGATGGAAGAAAAAGAAAGAACAGATGGAG
AGGGACGGCTGCTCAGAGCAGGAATCCCAGCCTTGTGCGTTCATTGGAATTGGAAACAGTGAGCAAGAAA
TGCAGCAGCTGAACCTGGAAGGAAAGAACTATTGCACTGCCAAAACATTGTACATATCAGACTCAGACAA
GAGAAAGCACTTCATGTTATCAGTAAAGATGTTCTATGGCAATAGTGACGACATCGGTGTGTTTTTAAGC
AAGAGGATAAAGGTCATCTCCAAGCCATCGAAAAAGAAACAGTCACTGAAAAATGCAGACTTATGTATTG
CATCAGGGACAAAAGTGGCACTATTTAACCGGCTGAGATCGCAGACAGTCAGTAC
